Addgene plasmid #75437: p-AAV-sh[SNCA]
Purpose: knockdown alpha-synuclein in rat neurons
Depositing lab: Edward Burton. Depositing organization: University of Pittsburgh (University, School of Medicine, and Cancer Institute). Publication: shRNA targeting alpha-synuclein prevents neurodegeneration in a Parkinson's disease model. Zharikov AD, Cannon JR, Tapias V, Bai Q, Horowitz MP, Shah V, El Ayadi A, Hastings TG, Greenamyre JT, Burton EA. J Clin Invest. 2015 Jul 1;125(7):2721-35. doi: 10.1172/JCI64502. Epub 2015 Jun 15. PubMed 26075822.
Backbone
  Vector backbone: pAAV-D(+)-U6-siRNA-CMV-GFP
  Vector type: Mammalian Expression, AAV, RNAi
Growth in bacteria
  Bacterial resistance: Ampicillin, 100 μg/mL
  Growth temperature: 37°C
  Growth strain: NEB Stable
  Copy number: Unknown
Gene/Insert
  Gene/Insert name: snca (alt name: Expresses GFP and shRNA targeting rat alphs-synuclein)
  gRNA/shRNA sequence: GCAGTGAGGCTTATGAAAT
  Species: R. norvegicus (rat)
  Entrez Gene: Snca
Resource information
  A portion of this plasmid was derived from a plasmid made by: pAAV-D(+)-U6-siRNA-CMV-GFP was modified from pAAV-D(+)-U6-siRNA-CMV-zsGreen, which was obtained from Bing Wang, PhD, University of Pittsburgh
Terms and licenses: Academic/Nonprofit Terms; Industry Terms: Not Available to Industry
How to cite: p-AAV-sh[SNCA] was a gift from Edward Burton (Addgene plasmid # 75437 ; http://n2t.net/addgene:75437 ; RRID:Addgene_75437)
