[The description below was written by a language model from this plasmid's Addgene catalogue record and pLannotate feature annotations shown in this document.]
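Description:
p-AAV-sh[SNCA] is an adeno-associated virus transfer plasmid for RNA interference, built on the pAAV-D(+)-U6-siRNA-CMV-GFP backbone (itself modified from a zsGreen-bearing parent vector) and designed to knock down alpha-synuclein in rat neurons. In the roughly 5.1 kb sequenced plasmid, two AAV2 inverted terminal repeats, both annotated as fragments, flank the payload. These repeats are the cis elements that allow the intervening DNA to be replicated and packaged into recombinant AAV particles when the necessary viral functions are supplied in trans. The bacterial portion carries a high-copy ColE1/pUC-type origin, an f1 phage origin and a β-lactamase gene conferring ampicillin resistance, along with remnants of a lac cloning region (lacZα and lacI fragments, lac promoter and operator).

Two independent expression units lie between the ITRs. A human U6 RNA polymerase III promoter drives a short hairpin RNA directed against rat Snca. The hairpin is not annotated in the feature table, but it presumably occupies the gap between the U6 promoter and the CMV enhancer. Downstream, the CMV immediate-early enhancer and promoter drive EGFP, followed by an SV40 polyadenylation signal that is annotated on the opposite strand, next to a small large T antigen fragment. The shRNA reduces alpha-synuclein expression, while EGFP marks the transduced or transfected cells for identification. The associated work used this shRNA approach to test whether lowering alpha-synuclein protects against neurodegeneration in a Parkinson's disease model.
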