Features (pLannotate 1.2.2; 17 found; start..end, strand, type, name):
     54..184     -  repeat_region  AAV2 ITR (fragment): inverted terminal repeat of adeno-associated virus serotype 2 inverted
    254..494     +  promoter       U6 promoter: RNA polymerase III promoter for human U6 snRNA
    628..931     +  enhancer       CMV enhancer: human cytomegalovirus immediate early enhancer
    932..1135    +  promoter       CMV promoter: human cytomegalovirus (CMV) immediate early promoter
   1180..1899    +  CDS            EGFP: the original enhanced GFP (Yang et al., 1996) mammalian codon-optimized
   1924..2045    -  polyA_signal   SV40 poly(A) signal: SV40 polyadenylation signal
   2068..2136    -  CDS            large T antigen (fragment): large T antigen from SV40 (simian virus 40)
   2207..2337    +  repeat_region  AAV2 ITR (fragment): inverted terminal repeat of adeno-associated virus serotype 2 inverted
   2351..2508    +  CDS            lacZα (fragment): LacZα fragment of β-galactosidase; lacZ fragment
   2513..2941    +  rep_origin     f1 ori (sequence partly withheld): f1 bacteriophage origin of replication; arrow indicates direction of (+) strand synthesis
   2994..3098    +  promoter       AmpR promoter: bla
   3099..3959    +  CDS            AmpR: β-lactamase; bla; confers resistance to ampicillin, carbenicillin, and related antibiotics
   4130..4718    +  rep_origin     ori: high-copy-number ColE1/pMB1/pBR322/pUC origin of replication
   4901..4993    +  CDS            lacI (fragment): lac repressor; lacI; The lac repressor binds to the lac operator to inhibit transcription in E. coli. This inhibition can be relieved by adding lactose or isopropyl-β-D-thiogalactopyranoside (IPTG).
   5006..5027    +  protein_bind   CAP binding site: CAP binding activates transcription in the presence of cAMP. E. coli catabolite activator protein
   5042..5072    +  promoter       lac promoter: promoter for the E. coli lac operon
   5080..5096    +  protein_bind   lac operator: The lac repressor binds to the lac operator to inhibit transcription in E. coli. This inhibition can be relieved by adding lactose or isopropyl-β-D-thiogalactopyranoside (IPTG). lac repressor encoded by lacI
>Addgene plasmid #75437 | p-AAV-sh[SNCA] | addgene full sequence | sequence record 385091 | Addgene NGS Result
CAGGAAACAGCTATGACCATGATTACGCCAGATTTAATTAAGGCCTTAATTAGGCTGCGCGCTCGCTCGC
TCACTGAGGCCGCCCGGGCAAAGCCCGGGCGTCGGGCGACCTTTGGTCGCCCGGCCTCAGTGAGCGAGCG
AGCGCGCAGAGAGGGAGTGGCCAACTCCATCACTAGGGGTTCCTTGTAGTTAATGATTAACCCGCCATGC
TACTTATCTACGTAGCCATGCTCTAGGAAGATCTGGGCAGGAAGAGGGCCTATTTCCCATGATTCCTTCA
TATTTGCATATACGATACAAGGCTGTTAGAGAGATAATTAGAATTAATTTGACTGTAAACACAAAGATAT
TAGTACAAAATACGTGACGTAGAAAGTAATAATTTCTTGGGTAGTTTGCAGTTTTAAAATTATGTTTTAA
AATGGACTATCATATGCTTACCGTAACTTGAAAGTATTTCGATTTCTTGGCTTTATATATCTTGTGGAAA
GGACGAGGATCCCCGCAGTGAGGCTTATGAAATTTCAAGAGAATTTCATAAGCCTCACTGCTTTTTTGGA
AAAATTCTAGTTATTAATAGTAATCAATTACGGGGTCATTAGTTCATAGCCCATATATGGAGTTCCGCGT
TACATAACTTACGGTAAATGGCCCGCCTGGCTGACCGCCCAACGACCCCCGCCCATTGACGTCAATAATG
ACGTATGTTCCCATAGTAACGCCAATAGGGACTTTCCATTGACGTCAATGGGTGGAGTATTTACGGTAAA
CTGCCCACTTGGCAGTACATCAAGTGTATCATATGCCAAGTACGCCCCCTATTGACGTCAATGACGGTAA
ATGGCCCGCCTGGCATTATGCCCAGTACATGACCTTATGGGACTTTCCTACTTGGCAGTACATCTACGTA
TTAGTCATCGCTATTACCATGGTGATGCGGTTTTGGCAGTACATCAATGGGCGTGGATAGCGGTTTGACT
CACGGGGATTTCCAAGTCTCCACCCCATTGACGTCAATGGGAGTTTGTTTTGGCACCAAAATCAACGGGA
CTTTCCAAAATGTCGTAACAACTCCGCCCCATTGACGCAAATGGGCGGTAGGCGTGTACGGTGGGAGGTC
TATATAAGCAGAGCTGGTTTAGTGAACCGTCAGATCCGCTAGCGCTACCGGTCGCCACCATGGTGAGCAA
GGGCGAGGAGCTGTTCACCGGGGTGGTGCCCATCCTGGTCGAGCTGGACGGCGACGTAAACGGCCACAAG
TTCAGCGTGTCCGGCGAGGGCGAGGGCGATGCCACCTACGGCAAGCTGACCCTGAAGTTCATCTGCACCA
CCGGCAAGCTGCCCGTGCCCTGGCCCACCCTCGTGACCACCCTGACCTACGGCGTGCAGTGCTTCAGCCG
CTACCCCGACCACATGAAGCAGCACGACTTCTTCAAGTCCGCCATGCCCGAAGGCTACGTCCAGGAGCGC
ACCATCTTCTTCAAGGACGACGGCAACTACAAGACCCGCGCCGAGGTGAAGTTCGAGGGCGACACCCTGG
TGAACCGCATCGAGCTGAAGGGCATCGACTTCAAGGAGGACGGCAACATCCTGGGGCACAAGCTGGAGTA
CAACTACAACAGCCACAACGTCTATATCATGGCCGACAAGCAGAAGAACGGCATCAAGGTGAACTTCAAG
ATCCGCCACAACATCGAGGACGGCAGCGTGCAGCTCGCCGACCACTACCAGCAGAACACCCCCATCGGCG
ACGGCCCCGTGCTGCTGCCCGACAACCACTACCTGAGCACCCAGTCCGCCCTGAGCAAAGACCCCAACGA
GAAGCGCGATCACATGGTCCTGCTGGAGTTCGTGACCGCCGCCGGGATCACTCTCGGCATGGACGAGCTG
TACAAGTAAAGCGGCCGCTTCGAGCAGACATGATAAGATACATTGATGAGTTTGGACAAACCACAACTAG
AATGCAGTGAAAAAAATGCTTTATTTGTGAAATTTGTGATGCTATTGCTTTATTTGTAACCATTATAAGC
TGCAATAAACAAGTTAACAACAACAATTGCATTCATTTTATGTTTCAGGTTCAGGGGGAGATGTGGGAGG
TTTTTTAAAGCAAGTAAAACCTCTACAAATGTGGTAAAATCGATAAGGATCTTCCTAGAGCATGGCTACG
TAGATAAGTAGCATGGCGGGTTAATCATTAACTACAAGGAACCCCTAGTGATGGAGTTGGCCACTCCCTC
TCTGCGCGCTCGCTCGCTCACTGAGGCCGGGCGACCAAAGGTCGCCCGACGCCCGGGCTTTGCCCGGGCG
GCCTCAGTGAGCGAGCGAGCGCGCAGCCTTAATTAACCTAATTCACTGGCCGTCGTTTTACAACGTCGTG
ACTGGGAAAACCCTGGCGTTACCCAACTTAATCGCCTTGCAGCACATCCCCCTTTCGCCAGCTGGCGTAA
TAGCGAAGAGGCCCGCACCGATCGCCCTTCCCAACAGTTGCGCAGCCTGAATGGCGAATGGG
[124 nt withheld, positions 2513-2636]
C
[91 nt withheld, positions 2638-2728]
A
[49 nt withheld, positions 2730-2778]
CCTTTGACGTTGGAGTCCACGTTCTTT
[37 nt withheld, positions 2806-2842]
ACCCTATCTCGGTCTATTCTTTTGATTTATAAGGGATTTTGCCGATTTCGGCCTATTGGTTAAAAAATGA
GCTGATTTAACAAAAATTTAACGCGAATTTTAACAAAATATTAACGCTTACAATTTAGGTGGCACTTTTC
GGGGAAATGTGCGCGGAACCCCTATTTGTTTATTTTTCTAAATACATTCAAATATGTATCCGCTCATGAG
ACAATAACCCTGATAAATGCTTCAATAATATTGAAAAAGGAAGAGTATGAGTATTCAACATTTCCGTGTC
GCCCTTATTCCCTTTTTTGCGGCATTTTGCCTTCCTGTTTTTGCTCACCCAGAAACGCTGGTGAAAGTAA
AAGATGCTGAAGATCAGTTGGGTGCACGAGTGGGTTACATCGAACTGGATCTCAACAGCGGTAAGATCCT
TGAGAGTTTTCGCCCCGAAGAACGTTTTCCAATGATGAGCACTTTTAAAGTTCTGCTATGTGGCGCGGTA
TTATCCCGTATTGACGCCGGGCAAGAGCAACTCGGTCGCCGCATACACTATTCTCAGAATGACTTGGTTG
AGTACTCACCAGTCACAGAAAAGCATCTTACGGATGGCATGACAGTAAGAGAATTATGCAGTGCTGCCAT
AACCATGAGTGATAACACTGCGGCCAACTTACTTCTGACAACGATCGGAGGACCGAAGGAGCTAACCGCT
TTTTTGCACAACATGGGGGATCATGTAACTCGCCTTGATCGTTGGGAACCGGAGCTGAATGAAGCCATAC
CAAACGACGAGCGTGACACCACGATGCCTGTAGCAATGGCAACAACGTTGCGCAAACTATTAACTGGCGA
ACTACTTACTCTAGCTTCCCGGCAACAATTAATAGACTGGATGGAGGCGGATAAAGTTGCAGGACCACTT
CTGCGCTCGGCCCTTCCGGCTGGCTGGTTTATTGCTGATAAATCTGGAGCCGGTGAGCGTGGGTCTCGCG
GTATCATTGCAGCACTGGGGCCAGATGGTAAGCCCTCCCGTATCGTAGTTATCTACACGACGGGGAGTCA
GGCAACTATGGATGAACGAAATAGACAGATCGCTGAGATAGGTGCCTCACTGATTAAGCATTGGTAACTG
TCAGACCAAGTTTACTCATATATACTTTAGATTGATTTAAAACTTCATTTTTAATTTAAAAGGATCTAGG
TGAAGATCCTTTTTGATAATCTCATGACCAAAATCCCTTAACGTGAGTTTTCGTTCCACTGAGCGTCAGA
CCCCGTAGAAAAGATCAAAGGATCTTCTTGAGATCCTTTTTTTCTGCGCGTAATCTGCTGCTTGCAAACA
AAAAAACCACCGCTACCAGCGGTGGTTTGTTTGCCGGATCAAGAGCTACCAACTCTTTTTCCGAAGGTAA
CTGGCTTCAGCAGAGCGCAGATACCAAATACTGTTCTTCTAGTGTAGCCGTAGTTAGGCCACCACTTCAA
GAACTCTGTAGCACCGCCTACATACCTCGCTCTGCTAATCCTGTTACCAGTGGCTGCTGCCAGTGGCGAT
AAGTCGTGTCTTACCGGGTTGGACTCAAGACGATAGTTACCGGATAAGGCGCAGCGGTCGGGCTGAACGG
GGGGTTCGTGCACACAGCCCAGCTTGGAGCGAACGACCTACACCGAACTGAGATACCTACAGCGTGAGCT
ATGAGAAAGCGCCACGCTTCCCGAAGGGAGAAAGGCGGACAGGTATCCGGTAAGCGGCAGGGTCGGAACA
GGAGAGCGCACGAGGGAGCTTCCAGGGGGAAACGCCTGGTATCTTTATAGTCCTGTCGGGTTTCGCCACC
TCTGACTTGAGCGTCGATTTTTGTGATGCTCGTCAGGGGGGCGGAGCCTATGGAAAAACGCCAGCAACGC
GGCCTTTTTACGGTTCCTGGCCTTTTGCTGGCCTTTTGCTCACATGTTCTTTCCTGCGTTATCCCCTGAT
TCTGTGGATAACCGTATTACCGCCTTTGAGTGAGCTGATACCGCTCGCCGCAGCCGAACGACCGAGCGCA
GCGAGTCAGTGAGCGAGGAAGCGGAAGAGCGCCCAATACGCAAACCGCCTCTCCCCGCGCGTTGGCCGAT
TCATTAATGCAGCTGGCACGACAGGTTTCCCGACTGGAAAGCGGGCAGTGAGCGCAACGCAATTAATGTG
AGTTAGCTCACTCATTAGGCACCCCAGGCTTTACACTTTATGCTTCCGGCTCGTATGTTGTGTGGAATTG
TGAGCGGATAACAATTTCACA
