>Addgene plasmid #75437 | p-AAV-sh[SNCA] | addgene partial sequence | sequence record 156299 | CMV-F 5'-CGCAAATGGGCGGTAGGCGTG-3'
CTATATAAGCAGAGCTGGTTTAGTGAACCGTCAGATCCGCTAGCGCTACCGGTCGCCACCATGGTGAGCA
AGGGCGAGGAGCTGTTCACCGGGGTGGTGCCCATCCTGGTCGAGCTGGACGGCGACGTAAACGGCCACAA
GTTCAGCGTGTCCGGCGAGGGCGAGGGCGATGCCACCTACGGCAAGCTGACCCTGAAGTTCATCTGCACC
ACCGGCAAGCTGCCCGTGCCCTGGCCCACCCTCGTGACCACCCTGACCTACGGCGTGCAGTGCTTCAGCC
GCTACCCCGACCACATGAAGCAGCACGACTTCTTCAAGTCCGCCATGCCCGAAGGCTACGTCCAGGAGCG
CACCATCTTCTTCAAGGACGACGGCAACTACAAGACCCGCGCCGAGGTGAAGTTCGAGGGCGACACCCTG
GTGAACCGCATCGAGCTGAAGGGCATCGACTTCAAGGAGGACGGCAACATCCTGGGGCACAAGCTGGAGT
ACAACTACAACAGCCACAACGTCTATATCATGGCCGACAAGCAGAAGAACGGCATCAAGGTGAACTTCAA
GATCCGCCACAACATCGAGGACGGCAGCGTGCAGCTCGCCGACCACTACCAGCAGAACACCCCCATCGGC
GACGGCCCCGTGCTGCTGCCCGACAACCACTACCTGAGCACCCAGTCCGCCCTGAGCAAAGACCCCAACG
AGAAGCGCGATCACATGGTCCTGCTGGAGTTCGTGACCGCCGCCGGGATCACTCTCGGCATGGACGAGCT
GTACAAGTAAAGCGGCCGCTTCGAGCAGACATGATAAGATACATTGATGAGTTTGGACAAACCACAACTA
GAATGCAGTGAAAAAAA
