>Addgene plasmid #75437 | p-AAV-sh[SNCA] | addgene partial sequence | sequence record 156302 | hU6-F 5'-GAGGGCCTATTTCCCATGATT-3'
CGATACAAGGCTGTTAGAGAGATAATTAGAATTAATTTGACTGTAAACACAAAGATATTAGTACAAAATA
CGTGACGTAGAAAGTAATAATTTCTTGGGTAGTTTGCAGTTTTAAAATTATGTTTTAAAATGGACTATCA
TATGCTTACCGTAACTTGAAAGTATTTCGATTTCTTGGCTTTATATATCTTGTGGAAAGGACGAGGATCC
CCGCAGTGAGGCTTATGAAATTTCAAGAGAATTTCATAAGCCTCACTGCTTTTTTGGAAAAATTCTAGTT
ATTAATAGTAATCAATTACGGGGTCATTAGTTCATAGCCCATATATGGAGTTCCGCGTTACATAACTTAC
GGTAAATGGCCCGCCTGGCTGACCGCCCAACGACCCCCGCCCATTGACGTCAATAATGACGTATGTTCCC
ATAGTAACGCCAATAGGGACTTTCCATTGACGTCAATGGGTGGAGTATTTACGGTAAACTGCCCACTTGG
CAGTACATCAAGTGTATCATATGCCAAGTACGCCCCCTATTGACGTCAATGACGGTAAATGGCCCGCCTG
GCATTATGCCCAGTACATGACCTTATGGGACTTTCCTACTTGGCAGTACATCTAC
